Addgene plasmid #120593: Smp_017730-Cd4-bio-His
Purpose: Expression of recombinant S. mansoni protein
Depositing lab: Gavin Wright. Depositing organization: Wellcome Sanger Institute. Publication: A library of cell-surface and secreted proteins from Schistosoma mansoni identifies early serological markers of infection. Cécile Crosnier, Anna V. Protasio, Gabriel Rinaldi, Shona Wilson, Matthew Berriman, Gavin J. Wright. bioRXiv 10.1101/593616.
Backbone
  Vector backbone: pTT3
  Backbone manufacturer: Yves Durocher, NRC
  Backbone size w/o insert (bp): 6686
  Vector type: Mammalian Expression
Growth in bacteria
  Bacterial resistance: Ampicillin, 100 μg/mL
  Growth temperature: 37°C
  Growth strain: DH5alpha
  Copy number: High Copy
Gene/Insert
  Gene/Insert name: Smp_017730
  Species: Schistosoma mansoni
  Insert size (bp): 4930
  Entrez Gene: Smp_017730 (a.k.a. Smp_017730)
  Promoter: CMV
  Tag / fusion protein: ratCd4(d3+4)-bio-6His (C terminal on backbone)
  Cloning method: Restriction Enzyme; 5′ cloning site NotI (not destroyed); 3′ cloning site AscI (not destroyed)
Terms and licenses: Academic/Nonprofit Terms; Industry Terms: Not Available to Industry
How to cite: Smp_017730-Cd4-bio-His was a gift from Gavin Wright (Addgene plasmid # 120593 ; http://n2t.net/addgene:120593 ; RRID:Addgene_120593)
