[The description below was written by a language model from this plasmid's Addgene catalogue record and pLannotate feature annotations shown in this document.]
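Description:
Smp_017730-Cd4-bio-His is a mammalian expression plasmid built on the pTT3 backbone for producing a recombinant Schistosoma mansoni protein as a soluble, secreted, tagged molecule. It is propagated in E. coli through a high-copy ColE1/pUC-type origin and selected with ampicillin via the bla (AmpR) gene. The backbone also carries a fragment of the Epstein-Barr virus oriP, which allows episomal maintenance and enhanced transient expression in mammalian cells that supply EBNA1. Remnants of a lac promoter/operator region are also annotated and appear to be backbone carry-over with no role in the expression cassette.

Expression is driven by the human CMV immediate-early enhancer and promoter. Downstream lie adenovirus-derived leader, splice acceptor and chimeric intron fragments typical of the pTT series, which promote efficient processing and translation of the transcript; the annotated reverse-strand match to adenoviral terminal protein probably reflects this same adenoviral leader sequence. A fragment of a mouse immunoglobulin heavy chain signal sequence sits just upstream of the insert and would direct the product into the secretory pathway. The Smp_017730 insert (about 4.9 kb, unannotated in the feature table) is cloned between retained NotI and AscI sites, in frame with a backbone-encoded C-terminal tag made up of rat Cd4 domains 3 and 4, a biotinylation ("bio") sequence and a 6xHis tag. Only the Cd4 portion of this tag is detected by the annotation. A rabbit β-globin polyadenylation signal terminates the transcript.

The Cd4 domains provide a common antibody-detectable epitope, the bio sequence allows capture on streptavidin, and the His tag supports affinity purification. The construct belongs to a library of S. mansoni cell-surface and secreted proteins used to identify early serological markers of infection.
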