Features (pLannotate 1.2.2; 17 found; start..end, strand, type, name):
      7..386     +  enhancer       CMV enhancer: human cytomegalovirus immediate early enhancer
    388..587     +  promoter       CMV promoter: human cytomegalovirus (CMV) immediate early promoter
    655..693     +  misc_feature   Ad SA (fragment): adenovirus major late transcript splice acceptor (Friedrich and Soriano, 1991)
    726..935     -  CDS            PTP (fragment): TERM_ADE02 - Experimental evidence at protein level: Swiss-Prot protein existence level 1. Protein covalently bound to the viral DNA that acts as a primer for viral genomic replication by DNA strand displacement. Assembles on the viral origin of replication in an initiation complex with viral polymerase, DBP, host NFIA and host POU2F1/OCT1. During initiation, the polymerase covalently couples the first dCTP with Ser- 580 of pTP. The terminal protein stimulates the template activity over 20 fold compared to protein-free templates. Neo-synthesized viral genomes are linked to two preterminal prot
    966..1055    +  intron         chimeric intron (fragment): chimera between introns from adenovirus and immunoglobulin heavy chain genes
   1074..1120    +  CDS            IgH signal sequence (fragment): signal sequence from the mouse immunoglobulin heavy chain variable region
   6081..6689    +  CDS            Cd4 (fragment): CD4_RAT - Experimental evidence at protein level: Swiss-Prot protein existence level 1. Integral membrane glycoprotein that plays an essential role in the immune response and serves multiple functions in responses against both external and internal offenses. In T-cells, functions primarily as a coreceptor for MHC class II molecule:peptide complex. The antigens presented by class II peptides are derived from extracellular proteins while class I peptides are derived from cytosolic proteins. Interacts simultaneously with the T-cell receptor (TCR) and the MHC class II presented by antigen presenti
   6849..6904    +  polyA_signal   β-globin poly(A) signal: rabbit β-globin polyadenylation signal (Gil and Proudfoot, 1987)
   7418..9099    -  rep_origin     oriP (fragment): Epstein-Barr virus oriP replication origin (Yates et al., 2000)
   9226..9330    +  promoter       AmpR promoter: bla
   9331..10191   +  CDS            AmpR: β-lactamase; bla; confers resistance to ampicillin, carbenicillin, and related antibiotics
  10362..10950   +  rep_origin     ori: high-copy-number ColE1/pMB1/pBR322/pUC origin of replication
  11133..11225   +  CDS            lacI (fragment): lac repressor; lacI; The lac repressor binds to the lac operator to inhibit transcription in E. coli. This inhibition can be relieved by adding lactose or isopropyl-β-D-thiogalactopyranoside (IPTG).
  11238..11259   +  protein_bind   CAP binding site: CAP binding activates transcription in the presence of cAMP. E. coli catabolite activator protein
  11274..11304   +  promoter       lac promoter: promoter for the E. coli lac operon
  11308..11330   +  protein_bind   lac operator (fragment): The lac repressor binds to the lac operator to inhibit transcription in E. coli. This inhibition can be relieved by adding lactose or isopropyl-β-D-thiogalactopyranoside (IPTG). lac repressor encoded by lacI
  11424..11449   -  CDS            bla(M) (fragment): β-lactamase lacking the signal sequence; bla(M); allows cytosolic expression of β-lactamase
>Addgene plasmid #120593 | Smp_017730-Cd4-bio-His | addgene full sequence | sequence record 234129 | Addgene NGS Result
CATGTTGACATTGATTATTGACTAGTTATTAATAGTAATCAATTACGGGGTCATTAGTTCATAGCCCATA
TATGGAGTTCCGCGTTACATAACTTACGGTAAATGGCCCGCCTGGCTGACCGCCCAACGACCCCCGCCCA
TTGACGTCAATAATGACGTATGTTCCCATAGTAACGCCAATAGGGACTTTCCATTGACGTCAATGGGTGG
AGTATTTACGGTAAACTGCCCACTTGGCAGTACATCAAGTGTATCATATGCCAAGTCCGCCCCCTATTGA
CGTCAATGACGGTAAATGGCCCGCCTGGCATTATGCCCAGTACATGACCTTACGGGACTTTCCTACTTGG
CAGTACATCTACGTATTAGTCATCGCTATTACCATGGTGATGCGGTTTTGGCAGTACACCAATGGGCGTG
GATAGCGGTTTGACTCACGGGGATTTCCAAGTCTCCACCCCATTGACGTCAATGGGAGTTTGTTTTGGCA
CCAAAATCAACGGGACTTTCCAAAATGTCGTAATAACCCCGCCCCGTTGACGCAAATGGGCGGTAGGCGT
GTACGGTGGGAGGTCTATATAAGCAGAGCTCGTTTAGTGAACCGTCAGATCCTCACTCTCTTCCGCATCG
CTGTCTGCGAGGGCCAGCTGTTGGGCTCGCGGTTGAGGACAAACTCTTCGCGGTCTTTCCAGTACTCTTG
GATCGGAAACCCGTCGGCCTCCGAACGGTACTCCGCCACCGAGGGACCTGAGCGAGTCCGCATCGACCGG
ATCGGAAAACCTCTCGAGAAAGGCGTCTAACCAGTCACAGTCGCAAGGTAGGCTGAGCACCGTGGCGGGC
GGCAGCGGGTGGCGGTCGGGGTTGTTTCTGGCGGAGGTGCTGCTGATGATGTAATTAAAGTAGGCGGTCT
TGAGACGGCGGATGGTCGAGGTGAGGTGTGGCAGGCTTGAGATCCAGCTGTTGGGGTGAGTACTCCCTCT
CAAAAGCGGGCATTACTTCTGCGCTAAGATTGTCAGTTTCCAAAAACGAGGAGGATTTGATATTCACCTG
GCCCGATCTGGCCATACACTTGAGTGACAATGACATCCACTTTGCCTTTCTCTCCACAGGTGTCCACTCC
CAGGTCCAAGTTTGCCACCATGGAGTTTCAGACCCAGGTACTCATGTCCCTGCTGCTCTGCATGTCTGGT
GCGGCCGCCGACCTGCACAGCAACAACGTGGTGGACATCAAGGCCCACGACTACAAGCTGCTGACCAAGA
TCCTGGCCGCCAGACAGCTGCAGGACCTGTTCGACAACGACAAGAACACCCACGGCCTGTTCCACGCCGA
GCTGAACCAGAAAGTGTACCTGATCGTGGACCTGGGCGGCCTGTACCAGGTGTCCAGCGTGGAAATCACC
AGCGACGAGCCCGAGAACCTGAAGCAGACCATCAGCATCGGCTACGGCTTCGACAAGAATACCACCAGCC
TGTTCGGCAGCCTGTACAACTGCACCTACCAGCAGACCAGCACCCTGTGCATCCCCGCCTGCAGCCAGTA
CGACAACAGCCGGACCGGCTTCGTGGGCAACAGCCTGCTGTGGTCCTTCCAGAGCGACAAAGAGGGCTGG
ACCCGGATCTACGACCTGATCATCCGGGGCACCCCCTTCGACGAGAACCGGTCCATGAAGAACAACCTGG
ACGACATCACCCTGTTCAAGCCCTACGTGGACCACCTGGTGCCCGCCGAGAGCATGGAAAGCTGCAACGG
ACTGCTGTGGCACCTGAACGACGAGAGCAGCGTGACCGAGTCTAGCGCCCTGGCCGCTACCGACGACCGG
AACGTGACCATCTACTTCGGCAAGACCTACAGCGTGACCAGCGTGCACTTCGTGACCAGCAAGCGGGACG
ACATGCCCCAGGAGTACACCCTGCACTTCAACGGCATGGAATCCCTCACCAAGATCATCAACCTGCAGAA
CGACTGCACCCTGACCGCCAGCAGCGACAACGACGGCGCCAACTTCAAAGAGTACAACTGCCCCACCACC
GACCTGGAAAGCTACACCTTCGACTACGTGACCGTGAACGTGAAGGGCCTGTATAAGCTGCACGTGTACG
GCCTGCCCTTCCACTACCCCAAGATCCAGATCATCCCCAGCAAAGAGGACGACAAGACCATCATGGTGGA
CAAGAACGTGCTGCAGATCAGCTGTATCGCCCAGAGCTGCAACAGCACCAGCAACGTGCTGCTGGACGTG
GACGACAGCTACCGGCGGAGCCGGTCCAGCGACAAGAGCTGCCCCATGAACGGCCACATCGTCAGATGCG
AGTACCTGAACCTGTTCCGGCTGAGCACCAGCCCCAACGACGACAACAACCAGAAGATCCAGCTGACCAA
CCAGGGCATCATCAACACCGAGTTCAGCGAGATCATGACCGAGCTGCGGATCATCCAGAGCAACGCCGAG
AAGCTGATCGTGACCATGCCCCGGACCCACCAGTACTACTCCCAGTACGAGTGCAGCTGCCAGGCCACCG
ACAACAAGAAGTCCCAGCTGTTCAGCCTGTCCACCAACCTGAAGCCCACCGACTTCGACCAGGACTTCAT
TTTTCAGACCAACTACACCACCATCTTCGCCGACCAGACCATCGAGAGCCACGTGGGCTTCATCGAGCTG
CCCGAGAACGAGCACGAGAGCTACTTCAAGCTGAACATCATCGGCTACTCCCTGCTGAACGACGTGCAGA
TCGGCGTGGTGTTCGTGGAAGGCGGCCAGGCCGGCAGCCGGACCAACGCCAACATCGAAGAGATCAGCGT
GCAGGCCTTCCCCGGCATCAACGTGGGCAGCGACCTGTGGTCCATCCCCGTGTATAAGTACGAGCTGCAG
GATGTGTGGCCCGACAGCGTGGACGACTCCGTGATCACCGTGACCTGGTCCATGCCCAAGGCCCTGAGCG
CCACCAAGAGCCCCAGCGTGATCCGGGACATCTTCCGGGCCCTGATCATCACCAGCAGCGGCGTGAACAC
CATCCGGGCCTGGGTCTGGCAGCGGGACAGCCATCTGCTGGACATCAGAGCCTACCACCAGCTGGACGAG
AACAACGTGGACAGCCAGCTGAAGATCCTGACCCTGCAGCGGAGCGGCTGCAGCCCCAGCGAGTCTGAGG
ATGAGGTGGTGGCCAGCGTGCAGCTGAAGGACGGCCAGTGCAGCACCGATAACAACGACATCATCACCTG
TACCCGGACCATCCACGGACAGATCATCCAGTTTAAGCTGAACAACCCCAGCACCTCCGACGTGTACAAG
CTGTACATGAAGTCCGACGGCGTGGAAGATAACGTGGAAAGCACCTCCAGCATCGACCTGGTCACCAGCG
GCAGCCTGGGCGAGACAGTGAAAGAGGATATCAAGGGCGCTGGCCTGAGCCTGACCGTGGAAGGCATCCA
CCACAACCACGAGACACAGGAAACCGAGCTGGACGTCGCCGTGCACATTGCCAGCAAAGTGATCAGCGAC
AATATCGCCTGCCGGCCCACCTACCTGCTGCTGGAATTCATCGAGCCCAACATCGAGACACTGAAGTCCC
GGGTGTCCAGCAAGCAGACAATGTTCCGGATCAAGCTGCCCAGCAACCAGAAAGAAATCAACCTGAAGAT
GCAGCTCTCCATCGGCAGCGTGGACCCCACCCAGAGCGAGGCCACCACCAACCAGTCTATCGCCTTCCAG
AACCCCTTCTACATCCCCACCGACATCAAGGTGGACGCCGAGAACCAGCTGATCCAGTGGTTCGGCCTGC
CTACCATCTTCAACAACCTGCTGCACCACTACGAGACAAAGCTGAGCGGCCTGCCAAAGGCCTGCGAGCA
GGCCAGCGAGTTCAACCTGCCCATCACCCAGCAGGAAATCGACAACGGCACCATCTACAGAGTGAACCTG
AAGAACATCCCCGACCCCACCATCACCAAGAACGGCCTGGCCATCGACTACAATTTCAAAGTGACCCCCG
TGTTCAAGGGCATCGACGGCAAGAGCATCACCATGGGCACCAGCTCCGACATCCGGTTCAGCACCGGCAG
AACCGGCCAGACCGACCTGAAGGCCCCCACCAGCGGACGGTACTACAGCCTGCAGGTCCAGGTCCGACCC
AGCCAGATCCCCAGCTGCCTGAACCTGGAAACCCTGAACACCCAGTTCATCCTGAGAGTGATCGGCGAGG
TGGACGAGTACCCCGACTACATCAAGCAGGTCAACTACGTGCCAATCACCATGAAGACCACCGAGACTCT
GAACGATAAGAACAATCACGTGAAGCTGTACAAGATCGAGAACCTGCTGCCCGGCAGAAGATATGAGCTG
CAGGCCGAAGTGATCTACACCGAGGACTTCCGGGACAAGATCAGCGAGCCCGTGCGGCTGTGGATCGAGG
ACGAGGTGCACGTGCAGACCGAGGAAGTGTTCATCAGCCCTGGCGAGCGGGTGGTCATCAACTGCACAGG
CAGCGTGGGCCCTAACGACACCAGCCAGAAAAGCCTGGAATGGAAGCTGTTCGACGGCGGCAGACTGCCC
GACGGCAGCAGAAGCCTGAAAACCCAGGAAGCCCAGAGCGGCCCTCTGTGGTACGCCATGGAAAGCCTGA
TCTTCGACCCCGTGAACAAGCAGCACGGCGGCGTGTACGCCTGCTTCATCCGGCCCAGCATCCTGGAACT
GATGAACAAGCCTACCGAGCTGCACAAAGTGACCGTGACAGTGTCCGATCTGGAAGTCGACATCAACAGC
AAGATCGTGGAATTCGGCGAGAAGATCATCATCACATGCCGGACCGCCAGCCCTGGCCAGCTGGACTGGA
TGCTGCCTAGCGGCGAGAAGGTGGAAATCATGAACGAGATGAAGTCTGACGACGACAATGACGACCAGCC
CTACACCATCAAGGACGAGAACGACGATGTGAAGCTGAGCATCAAGCTCATCATCCCCAAAGTCAACCTG
AACAAAGTGGGCAAGTACACCTGTCTGCACAGCCCCTCCAACAACAAGCAGACCTTTAGCCTGAAGATGA
AGGAAGTGATCAAGCTGGTCAAGAGCCCCGAGTCCTCCGACAAGCCCGGCAAGACCCTGATCCTGGACTG
CACCGCCAACCTGGGCAACCTGCACCAGAGCGTCGTGTGGTACAAGCGGCCCAACAGCAACAGCCCCTGG
CTGGAAATCACAGAGGCCATCCAGACAATCGAGCACATCACCATCCAGCAGAAGAACCCCGAGGACACCC
TGTCCAGCGGCGTGTGGCTGAGCGAGCTGAAAGTGAAGAACAGCCCTGGCATCATCGGCGAGTTCATGTG
CACCATCCAGAACATCCAGACCACCATGAACATCGAGCGGATGGAAACCGGCAGCATCATGACCAACGAC
AACGACTTCAGCAAGATCACCCACGCCACAATCAAGGTGTCCCTGAAGTCCGTGCTGAAAATTCTGACCC
CCATCAAGCTGGAAAACGGCCAGATCTCCGTGCACTGCCAGGGCTACCCCGCCCACAGCAAGGACCGGCT
GCAGTGGGTGTACATCCCCCTGAACACAGACAACAAGTCCGACAAAGTGATTACCATCGTGCACTCCAAC
CCCAAGGACGAGGAAAACGACCAGGAAAGCGACGGCAACACCAAGTCCCTGGACGAAAAAGAGATCGACG
AGATCGTCAGCCTGGCCTTTCAGCTGACCGACTCCATCCCCGCCACCTGGCCTGGCTCTACAGGCCCTCA
GCAGCTGGTGCAGAGCGGCCTGATCGAGCAGGAACACCAGCCCAAGCAGATGTACACCGCCGAGCGGCTG
TCCCTGATCTTTGACTCTAAGTACGCCGAGAAAGTGGCCGACGGCATCCTGAGCTGCAGATACGTGCGGC
CCAAGGGCATCCTGCCCATGGATTCCGATGAGGCCGCCGAGTCCCTGAGCAAAGTGACCATCCCCGAGAC
AAACGACGACAGCGACGAGATCCTGGAAAAGTCCGAGATCCCTATGAAGACCCTGCTGGACGCCAAGCAG
GGCGACGACAACGATAACCTGAGCATCCTGAAGTCCAGCCTGAACGAGGAACCCGATGAGGTGCAGTCCG
ACGACAAGAAGAACAACACCGAGAAGAAGTCCATCTCTGGCGCGCCGTCGACCTCCATCACGGCCTATAA
GAGTGAGGGGGAGTCAGCGGAGTTCTCCTTCCCACTCAACCTTGGAGAGGAAAGCCTGCAGGGAGAGTTG
AGATGGAAGGCAGAGAAGGCTCCTTCTTCCCAGTCCTGGATCACCTTCTCCCTAAAGAACCAAAAGGTGT
CTGTGCAGAAGTCTACTAGCAACCCCAAGTTCCAGCTGTCCGAAACGCTCCCACTCACCCTTCAGATACC
CCAGGTCTCCCTTCAGTTTGCTGGTTCTGGCAACCTGACCCTGACTCTGGACAGAGGGATACTGTATCAG
GAAGTGAACCTGGTGGTGATGAAAGTGACTCAGCCCGACAGCAACACTTTGACCTGTGAGGTGATGGGAC
CCACCTCACCCAAGATGAGACTGATCTTGAAGCAGGAGAATCAGGAGGCCAGGGTCTCCAGGCAGGAGAA
AGTGATTCAAGTGCAGGCCCCTGAAGCAGGGGTGTGGCAATGTCTACTGAGTGAAGGTGAAGAGGTCAAG
ATGGACTCCAAGATCCAGGTTTTATCCAAAGGGTTGAATTCCGGCAGCCTGCACCACATCCTGGACGCCC
AGAAGATGCTGTGGAACCACAGGGACAGGAACCTGCCTCCTCTGGCCCCTCTGGGCCCCCACCACCATCA
CCACCATTGAGTCTAGACACGTGATTAATTAAGGATCCCCCGACCTCGACCTCTGGCTAATAAAGGAAAT
TTATTTTCATTGCAATAGTGTGTTGGAATTTTTTGTGTCTCTCACTCGGAAGGACATATGGGAGGGCAAA
TCATTTGGTCGAGATCCCTCGGAGATCTCTAGCTAGAGGATCGATCCCCGCCCCGGACGAACTAAACCTG
ACTACGACATCTCTGCCCCTTCTTCGCGGGGCAGTGCATGTAATCCCTTCAGTTGGTTGGTACAACTTGC
CAACTGGGCCCTGTTCCACATGTGACACGGGGGGGGACCAAACACAAAGGGGTTCTCTGACTGTAGTTGA
CATCCTTATAAATGGATGTGCACATTTGCCAACACTGAGTGGCTTTCATCCTGGAGCAGACTTTGCAGTC
TGTGGACTGCAACACAACATTGCCTTTATGTGTAACTCTTGGCTGAAGCTCTTACACCAATGCTGGGGGA
CATGTACCTCCCAGGGGCCCAGGAAGACTACGGGAGGCTACACCAACGTCAATCAGAGGGGCCTGTGTAG
CTACCGATAAGCGGACCCTCAAGAGGGCATTAGCAATAGTGTTTATAAGGCCCCCTTGTTAACCCTAAAC
GGGTAGCATATGCTTCCCGGGTAGTAGTATATACTATCCAGACTAACCCTAATTCAATAGCATATGTTAC
CCAACGGGAAGCATATGCTATCGAATTAGGGTTAGTAAAAGGGTCCTAAGGAACAGCGATATCTCCCACC
CCATGAGCTGTCACGGTTTTATTTACATGGGGTCAGGATTCCACGAGGGTAGTGAACCATTTTAGTCACA
AGGGCAGTGGCTGAAGATCAAGGAGCGGGCAGTGAACTCTCCTGAATCTTCGCCTGCTTCTTCATTCTCC
TTCGTTTAGCTAATAGAATAACTGCTGAGTTGTGAACAGTAAGGTGTATGTGAGGTGCTCGAAAACAAGG
TTTCAGGTGACGCCCCCAGAATAAAATTTGGACGGGGGGTTCAGTGGTGGCATTGTGCTATGACACCAAT
ATAACCCTCACAAACCCCTTGGGCAATAAATACTAGTGTAGGAATGAAACATTCTGAATATCTTTAACAA
TAGAAATCCATGGGGTGGGGACAAGCCGTAAAGACTGGATGTCCATCTCACACGAATTTATGGCTATGGG
CAACACATAATCCTAGTGCAATATGATACTGGGGTTATTAAGATGTGTCCCAGGCAGGGACCAAGACAGG
TGAACCATGTTGTTACACTCTATTTGTAACAAGGGGAAAGAGAGTGGACGCCGACAGCAGCGGACTCCAC
TGGTTGTCTCTAACACCCCCGAAAATTAAACGGGGCTCCACGCCAATGGGGCCCATAAACAAAGACAAGT
GGCCACTCTTTTTTTTGAAATTGTGGAGTGGGGGCACGCGTCAGCCCCCACACGCCGCCCTGCGGTTTTG
GACTGTAAAATAAGGGTGTAATAACTTGGCTGATTGTAACCCCGCTAACCACTGCGGTCAAACCACTTGC
CCACAAAACCACTAATGGCACCCCGGGGAATACCTGCATAAGTAGGTGGGCGGGCCAAGATAGGGGCGCG
ATTGCTGCGATCTGGAGGACAAATTACACACACTTGCGCCTGAGCGCCAAGCACAGGGTTGTTGGTCCTC
ATATTCACGAGGTCGCTGAGAGCACGGTGGGCTAATGTTGCCATGGGTAGCATATACTACCCAAATATCT
GGATAGCATATGCTATCCTAATCTATATCTGGGTAGCATAGGCTATCCTAATCTATATCTGGGTAGCATA
TGCTATCCTAATCTATATCTGGGTAGTATATGCTATCCTAATTTATATCTGGGTAGCATAGGCTATCCTA
ATCTATATCTGGGTAGCATATGCTATCCTAATCTATATCTGGGTAGTATATGCTATCCTAATCTGTATCC
GGGTAGCATATGCTATCCTAATAGAGATTAGGGTAGTATATGCTATCCTAATTTATATCTGGGTAGCATA
TACTACCCAAATATCTGGATAGCATATGCTATCCTAATCTATATCTGGGTAGCATATGCTATCCTAATCT
ATATCTGGGTAGCATAGGCTATCCTAATCTATATCTGGGTAGCATATGCTATCCTAATCTATATCTGGGT
AGTATATGCTATCCTAATTTATATCTGGGTAGCATAGGCTATCCTAATCTATATCTGGGTAGCATATGCT
ATCCTAATCTATATCTGGGTAGTATATGCTATCCTAATCTGTATCCGGGTAGCATATGCTATCCTCATGA
TAAGCTGTCAAACATGAGAATTTTCTTGAAGACGAAAGGGCCTCGTGATACGCCTATTTTTATAGGTTAA
TGTCATGATAATAATGGTTTCTTAGACGTCAGGTGGCACTTTTCGGGGAAATGTGCGCGGAACCCCTATT
TGTTTATTTTTCTAAATACATTCAAATATGTATCCGCTCATGAGACAATAACCCTGATAAATGCTTCAAT
AATATTGAAAAAGGAAGAGTATGAGTATTCAACATTTCCGTGTCGCCCTTATTCCCTTTTTTGCGGCATT
TTGCCTTCCTGTTTTTGCTCACCCAGAAACGCTGGTGAAAGTAAAAGATGCTGAAGATCAGTTGGGTGCA
CGAGTGGGTTACATCGAACTGGATCTCAACAGCGGTAAGATCCTTGAGAGTTTTCGCCCCGAAGAACGTT
TTCCAATGATGAGCACTTTTAAAGTTCTGCTATGTGGCGCGGTATTATCCCGTGTTGACGCCGGGCAAGA
GCAACTCGGTCGCCGCATACACTATTCTCAGAATGACTTGGTTGAGTACTCACCAGTCACAGAAAAGCAT
CTTACGGATGGCATGACAGTAAGAGAATTATGCAGTGCTGCCATAACCATGAGTGATAACACTGCGGCCA
ACTTACTTCTGACAACGATCGGAGGACCGAAGGAGCTAACCGCTTTTTTGCACAACATGGGGGATCATGT
AACTCGCCTTGATCGTTGGGAACCGGAGCTGAATGAAGCCATACCAAACGACGAGCGTGACACCACGATG
CCTGCAGCAATGGCAACAACGTTGCGCAAACTATTAACTGGCGAACTACTTACTCTAGCTTCCCGGCAAC
AATTAATAGACTGGATGGAGGCGGATAAAGTTGCAGGACCACTTCTGCGCTCGGCCCTTCCGGCTGGCTG
GTTTATTGCTGATAAATCTGGAGCCGGTGAGCGTGGGTCTCGCGGTATCATTGCAGCACTGGGGCCAGAT
GGTAAGCCCTCCCGTATCGTAGTTATCTACACGACGGGGAGTCAGGCAACTATGGATGAACGAAATAGAC
AGATCGCTGAGATAGGTGCCTCACTGATTAAGCATTGGTAACTGTCAGACCAAGTTTACTCATATATACT
TTAGATTGATTTAAAACTTCATTTTTAATTTAAAAGGATCTAGGTGAAGATCCTTTTTGATAATCTCATG
ACCAAAATCCCTTAACGTGAGTTTTCGTTCCACTGAGCGTCAGACCCCGTAGAAAAGATCAAAGGATCTT
CTTGAGATCCTTTTTTTCTGCGCGTAATCTGCTGCTTGCAAACAAAAAAACCACCGCTACCAGCGGTGGT
TTGTTTGCCGGATCAAGAGCTACCAACTCTTTTTCCGAAGGTAACTGGCTTCAGCAGAGCGCAGATACCA
AATACTGTTCTTCTAGTGTAGCCGTAGTTAGGCCACCACTTCAAGAACTCTGTAGCACCGCCTACATACC
TCGCTCTGCTAATCCTGTTACCAGTGGCTGCTGCCAGTGGCGATAAGTCGTGTCTTACCGGGTTGGACTC
AAGACGATAGTTACCGGATAAGGCGCAGCGGTCGGGCTGAACGGGGGGTTCGTGCACACAGCCCAGCTTG
GAGCGAACGACCTACACCGAACTGAGATACCTACAGCGTGAGCTATGAGAAAGCGCCACGCTTCCCGAAG
GGAGAAAGGCGGACAGGTATCCGGTAAGCGGCAGGGTCGGAACAGGAGAGCGCACGAGGGAGCTTCCAGG
GGGAAACGCCTGGTATCTTTATAGTCCTGTCGGGTTTCGCCACCTCTGACTTGAGCGTCGATTTTTGTGA
TGCTCGTCAGGGGGGCGGAGCCTATGGAAAAACGCCAGCAACGCGGCCTTTTTACGGTTCCTGGCCTTTT
GCTGGCCTTTTGCTCACATGTTCTTTCCTGCGTTATCCCCTGATTCTGTGGATAACCGTATTACCGCCTT
TGAGTGAGCTGATACCGCTCGCCGCAGCCGAACGACCGAGCGCAGCGAGTCAGTGAGCGAGGAAGCGGAA
GAGCGCCCAATACGCAAACCGCCTCTCCCCGCGCGTTGGCCGATTCATTAATGCAGCTGGCACGACAGGT
TTCCCGACTGGAAAGCGGGCAGTGAGCGCAACGCAATTAATGTGAGTTAGCTCACTCATTAGGCACCCCA
GGCTTTACACTTTATGCTTCCGGCTCGTATGTTGTGTGGAATTGTGAGCGGATAACAATTTCACACAGGA
AACAGCTATGACCATGATTACGCCAAGCTCTAGCTAGAGGTCGACCAATTCTCATGTTTGACAGCTTATC
ATCGCAGATCCGGGCAACGTTGTTGCCATTGCTGCAGGCGCAGAACTGGTAGGTATGGAAGATCTATACA
TTGAATCAATATTGGCAATTAGCCATATTAGTCATTGGTTATATAGCATAAATCAATATTGGCTATTGGC
CATTGCATACGTTGTATCTATATCATAATATGTACATTTATATTGGCTCATGTCCAATATGACCGC
